Addgene plasmid #147886: pT7-EGFP-C1-HsNot1iso1_1-1605-del1079-1110-RNFtoAAA-shRNAres_W
Purpose: Mammalian Expression of HsNot1iso1_1-1605-del1097-1110-RNFtoAAA-shRNAres
Depositing lab: Elisa Izaurralde. Depositing organization: Max Planck Institute for Developmental Biology. Publication: A DDX6-CNOT1 complex and W-binding pockets in CNOT9 reveal direct links between miRNA target recognition and silencing. Chen Y, Boland A, Kuzuoglu-Ozturk D, Bawankar P, Loh B, Chang CT, Weichenrieder O, Izaurralde E. Mol Cell. 2014 Jun 5;54(5):737-50. doi: 10.1016/j.molcel.2014.03.034. Epub 2014 Apr 24. PubMed 24768540.
Backbone
  Vector backbone: Unknown
  Vector type: Mammalian Expression
Growth in bacteria
  Bacterial resistance: Kanamycin, 50 μg/mL
  Growth temperature: 37°C
  Growth strain: DH5alpha
  Copy number: High Copy
Gene/Insert
  Gene/Insert name: HsNot1iso1_1-1605-del1097-1110-RNFtoAAA-shRNAres
  Species: H. sapiens (human)
  Mutation: 1 silent mutation compared to the sequence of isoform 1 given by NCBI: NM_016284.4.
  Entrez Gene: CNOT1 (a.k.a. AD-005, CDC39, HPE12, NOT1, NOT1H, VIBOS)
  Cloning method: Unknown
Terms and licenses: Academic/Nonprofit Terms; Industry Terms: Not Available to Industry
Depositor comments: Plasmids from this collection were made available to the research community and donated after the lab closed. Please note that the sequence provided by the depositing laboratory may be theoretical/predicted or based on Sanger sequencing results. There may be discrepancies between sequencing results obtained by Addgene and the depositor sequence. If an Addgene verified sequence is not available, please contact before placing your order to request that our lab fully sequence the plasmid.
How to cite: pT7-EGFP-C1-HsNot1iso1_1-1605-del1079-1110-RNFtoAAA-shRNAres_W was a gift from Elisa Izaurralde (Addgene plasmid # 147886 ; http://n2t.net/addgene:147886 ; RRID:Addgene_147886)
