[The description below was written by a language model from this plasmid's Addgene catalogue record and pLannotate feature annotations shown in this document.]
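Description:
pT7-EGFP-C1-HsNot1iso1_1-1605-del1079-1110-RNFtoAAA-shRNAres_W is a 9.5 kb mammalian expression plasmid that produces a human CNOT1 fragment fused to the C-terminus of EGFP. The catalogue lists the backbone as unknown, but the name and the annotated layout point to an EGFP-C1-type vector with an added T7 promoter. It replicates in E. coli from a high-copy ColE1/pUC-type origin and also carries an f1 origin. A single NeoR/KanR gene sits behind tandem bacterial (AmpR-type) and SV40 early promoters and is followed by an HSV TK polyadenylation signal. It therefore provides kanamycin selection in bacteria and could support G418 selection in mammalian cells.

The expression cassette is driven by the CMV immediate-early enhancer and promoter. A T7 promoter lies just upstream of the EGFP coding sequence, which would allow transcription by T7 RNA polymerase. EGFP runs through a short polylinker remnant into the CNOT1 sequence, and the transcript ends at an SV40 poly(A) signal. The short LTR, large T antigen, ble and bGH hits in the feature table are fragments and are probably residual backbone sequence or annotation artefacts.

The insert derives from CNOT1 isoform 1, the scaffold subunit of the CCR4-NOT deadenylase complex, and covers residues 1–1605. By its name, it carries an internal deletion, an RNF-to-AAA triple alanine substitution and changes that make it resistant to an shRNA. The record is inconsistent about the deletion: the plasmid name gives 1079–1110, whereas the insert and purpose fields give 1097–1110. One silent mutation relative to the reference transcript is also noted. The shRNA-resistant design suggests use in complementation experiments after knockdown of endogenous CNOT1, and the associated work concerns DDX6–CNOT1 interactions in miRNA-mediated silencing. The record does not state what the mutations are meant to disrupt.
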