Features (pLannotate 1.2.2; 18 found; start..end, strand, type, name):
     61..364     +  enhancer       CMV enhancer: human cytomegalovirus immediate early enhancer
    365..568     +  promoter       CMV promoter: human cytomegalovirus (CMV) immediate early promoter
    564..597     +  LTR            5' LTR (truncated) (fragment): truncated 5' long terminal repeat (LTR) from HIV-1
    613..631     +  promoter       T7 promoter: promoter for bacteriophage T7 RNA polymerase
    665..1381    +  CDS            EGFP: EGFP is a basic (constitutively fluorescent) green fluorescent protein published in 1996, derived from Aequorea victoria. It is reported to be a rapidly-maturing weak dimer with moderate acid sensitivity.
   1382..1402    +  misc_feature   MCS (fragment): multiple cloning site
   1403..6187    +  CDS            CNOT1 (fragment): CNOT1_HUMAN - Also known as CDC39, KIAA1007, NOT1. Experimental evidence at protein level: Swiss-Prot protein existence level 1. Scaffolding component of the CCR4-NOT complex which is one of the major cellular mRNA deadenylases and is linked to various cellular processes including bulk mRNA degradation, miRNA-mediated repression, translational repression during translational initiation and general transcription regulation. Additional complex functions may be a consequence of its influence on mRNA expression. Its scaffolding function implies its interaction with the catalytic complex module and
   6191..6212    +  misc_feature   MCS (fragment): multiple cloning site
   6224..6308    +  CDS            large T antigen (fragment): large T antigen from SV40 (simian virus 40)
   6331..6452    +  polyA_signal   SV40 poly(A) signal: SV40 polyadenylation signal
   6486..6914    -  rep_origin     f1 ori (sequence partly withheld): f1 bacteriophage origin of replication; arrow indicates direction of (+) strand synthesis
   6941..7045    +  promoter       AmpR promoter: bla
   7047..7404    +  promoter       SV40 promoter: SV40 enhancer and early promoter
   7439..8233    +  CDS            NeoR/KanR: aminoglycoside phosphotransferase from Tn5; aph(3')-II (or nptII); confers resistance to neomycin, kanamycin, and G418 (Geneticin®)
   8254..8406    +  CDS            ble (fragment): BLE_KLEPN - Experimental evidence at protein level: Swiss-Prot protein existence level 1. Binding protein with a strong affinity to the bleomycin family of antibiotics. Binds to CL990; an antimitotic-antibiotic compound. From Klebsiella pneumoniae.
   8465..8512    +  polyA_signal   HSV TK poly(A) signal: herpes simplex virus thymidine kinase polyadenylation signal (Cole and Stacy, 1985)
   8603..8619    -  polyA_signal   bGH poly(A) signal (fragment): bovine growth hormone polyadenylation signal
   8841..9429    +  rep_origin     ori: high-copy-number ColE1/pMB1/pBR322/pUC origin of replication
>Addgene plasmid #147886 | pT7-EGFP-C1-HsNot1iso1_1-1605-del1079-1110-RNFtoAAA-shRNAres_W | depositor full sequence | sequence record 290333 | Full Sequence
TAGTTATTAATAGTAATCAATTACGGGGTCATTAGTTCATAGCCCATATATGGAGTTCCGCGTTACATAA
CTTACGGTAAATGGCCCGCCTGGCTGACCGCCCAACGACCCCCGCCCATTGACGTCAATAATGACGTATG
TTCCCATAGTAACGCCAATAGGGACTTTCCATTGACGTCAATGGGTGGAGTATTTACGGTAAACTGCCCA
CTTGGCAGTACATCAAGTGTATCATATGCCAAGTACGCCCCCTATTGACGTCAATGACGGTAAATGGCCC
GCCTGGCATTATGCCCAGTACATGACCTTATGGGACTTTCCTACTTGGCAGTACATCTACGTATTAGTCA
TCGCTATTACCATGGTGATGCGGTTTTGGCAGTACATCAATGGGCGTGGATAGCGGTTTGACTCACGGGG
ATTTCCAAGTCTCCACCCCATTGACGTCAATGGGAGTTTGTTTTGGCACCAAAATCAACGGGACTTTCCA
AAATGTCGTAACAACTCCGCCCCATTGACGCAAATGGGCGGTAGGCGTGTACGGTGGGAGGTCTATATAA
GCAGAGCTCTCTGGCTAACTAGAGAACCCACTGCTTACTGGCTTATCGAAATTAATACGACTCACTATAG
GGAGACCCAAGCTCTAGCGCTACCGGTCGCCACCATGGTGAGCAAGGGCGAGGAGCTGTTCACCGGGGTG
GTGCCCATCCTGGTCGAGCTGGACGGCGACGTAAACGGCCACAAGTTCAGCGTGTCCGGCGAGGGCGAGG
GCGATGCCACCTACGGCAAGCTGACCCTGAAGTTCATCTGCACCACCGGCAAGCTGCCCGTGCCCTGGCC
CACCCTCGTGACCACCCTGACCTACGGCGTGCAGTGCTTCAGCCGCTACCCCGACCACATGAAGCAGCAC
GACTTCTTCAAGTCCGCCATGCCCGAAGGCTACGTCCAGGAGCGCACCATCTTCTTCAAGGACGACGGCA
ACTACAAGACCCGCGCCGAGGTGAAGTTCGAGGGCGACACCCTGGTGAACCGCATCGAGCTGAAGGGCAT
CGACTTCAAGGAGGACGGCAACATCCTGGGGCACAAGCTGGAGTACAACTACAACAGCCACAACGTCTAT
ATCATGGCCGACAAGCAGAAGAACGGCATCAAGGTGAACTTCAAGATCCGCCACAACATCGAGGACGGCA
GCGTGCAGCTCGCCGACCACTACCAGCAGAACACCCCCATCGGCGACGGCCCCGTGCTGCTGCCCGACAA
CCACTACCTGAGCACCCAGTCCGCCCTGAGCAAAGACCCCAACGAGAAGCGCGATCACATGGTCCTGCTG
GAGTTCGTGACCGCCGCCGGGATCACTCTCGGCATGGACGAGCTGTACAAGTCCGGACTCAGATCTCGAG
CTATGAATCTTGACTCGCTCTCGCTGGCCTTGTCTCAAATCAGCTACCTGGTGGACAATTTAACCAAGAA
AAATTACCGAGCCAGCCAGCAGGAAATACAGCATATTGTGAATCGGCACGGTCCTGAGGCAGACAGGCAT
TTATTACGCTGCCTATTTTCGCATGTGGATTTCAGTGGCGATGGTAAAAGCAGTGGCAAAGATTTCCATC
AGACTCAGTTTCTGATTCAGGAGTGTGCGTTGCTGATTACAAAGCCAAATTTTATCTCGACGCTGTCCTA
TGCCATTGATAATCCATTGCACTATCAGAAGAGTTTAAAGCCTGCACCCCACTTATTTGCCCAGCTGAGT
AAAGTGCTCAAATTAAGCAAAGTACAAGAGGTAATTTTTGGCCTTGCCCTGTTGAATTCTTCCAGCTCAG
ATCTTAGAGGTTTCGCTGCCCAGTTTATCAAACAGAAGCTTCCAGATCTTCTGCGTTCTTACATTGACGC
AGACGTCAGTGGAAATCAAGAAGGTGGCTTCCAAGATATAGCAATAGAGGTCCTACACCTCCTCCTCTCC
CATCTCCTCTTTGGGCAGAAGGGAGCCTTTGGAGTTGGACAAGAACAGATAGACGCTTTTCTTAAGACGC
TGCGCAGAGATTTTCCCCAAGAACGCTGTCCCGTGGTGCTCGCACCACTTTTATACCCTGAAAAACGGGA
CATTCTAATGGACAGGATCCTGCCTGATTCCGGAGGGGTAGCTAAAACCATGATGGAGAGCTCTTTGGCT
GATTTCATGCAAGAAGTAGGCTATGGCTTTTGTGCAAGTATTGAAGAATGTCGCAATATAATCGTGCAGT
TTGGTGTTCGGGAGGTCACAGCTGCCCAGGTTGCAAGGGTTTTGGGAATGATGGCTCGAACTCATTCAGG
ATTAACAGATGGCATTCCATTACAGAGTATTTCTGCTCCGGGCAGTGGGATCTGGAGTGATGGGAAAGAT
AAAAGTGATGGAGCACAGGCACACACATGGAATGTAGAAGTCTTGATTGACGTTCTTAAAGAACTGAATC
CAAGTTTGAATTTCAAGGAAGTAACTTATGAACTGGACCATCCTGGATTTCAAATTCGTGACAGTAAAGG
ACTTCATAATGTGGTTTATGGCATTCAGAGGGGTTTGGGTATGGAAGTGTTCCCAGTAGACCTCATATAT
AGACCTTGGAAACATGCTGAAGGCCAGCTCTCCTTCATCCAGCACTCACTAATCAATCCAGAGATCTTCT
GTTTTGCTGACTATCCCTGTCATACTGTTGCCACTGATATTCTGAAAGCACCACCAGAGGATGACAATCG
AGAAATTGCCACATGGAAGAGCTTGGATTTGATTGAATCTCTGCTGAGGCTTGCAGAGGTTGGGCAGTAT
GAGCAAGTCAAACAGCTCTTCAGCTTCCCTATCAAACACTGTCCAGACATGCTGGTATTGGCCTTACTAC
AAATTAACACCTCTTGGCATACCTTGCGCCATGAACTTATCTCCACTCTGATGCCAATTTTCCTTGGAAA
CCATCCTAACTCAGCTATTATTTTGCACTATGCATGGCATGGGCAGGGACAGTCTCCCTCAATTCGCCAA
CTTATCATGCATGCAATGGCAGAATGGTACATGAGAGGGGAGCAGTATGATCAGGCCAAATTGTCTCGAA
TACTTGATGTGGCCCAGGACTTGAAGGCCTTGTCAATGCTGCTAAATGGTACTCCATTTGCCTTTGTTAT
TGACCTTGCTGCACTTGCTTCACGTCGTGAATACCTCAAACTTGATAAGTGGCTCACAGATAAAATTCGA
GAGCATGGGGAGCCTTTTATCCAGGCGTGTATGACTTTTTTAAAGAGACGGTGTCCTTCTATTTTGGGCG
GACTTGCCCCAGAAAAAGACCAGCCCAAAAGTGCTCAACTTCCTCCAGAAACTTTGGCGACAATGTTGGC
CTGTCTGCAAGCTTGTGCAGGGAGTGTTTCTCAGGAGCTATCAGAAACTATCCTCACCATGGTAGCCAAT
TGCAGTAATGTTATGAATAAGGCCAGACAACCACCACCTGGAGTTATGCCAAAAGGACGTCCTCCTAGTG
CTAGCAGCTTAGATGCCATTTCTCCTGTTCAGATTGACCCTCTTGCTGGAATGACATCTCTTAGTATAGG
TGGTTCAGCTGCCCCTCACACCCAGAGTATGCAGGGTTTTCCTCCAAATTTGGGTTCTGCATTCAGTACC
CCTCAGTCACCAGCAAAAGCATTTCCACCCCTTTCAACCCCCAATCAGACCACTGCATTCAGTGGTATTG
GAGGACTTTCATCACAGCTTCCAGTAGGTGGTCTTGGCACAGGCAGCCTGACTGGTATAGGAACTGGTGC
TCTTGGACTCCCTGCAGTGAATAACGACCCTTTTGTACAGAGGAAACTGGGCACCTCTGGACTGAATCAG
CCTACATTCCAGCAGAGTAAGATGAAACCTTCGGACTTGTCTCAGGTGTGGCCAGAGGCAAACCAGCACT
TTAGTAAAGAGATAGATGATGAAGCAAACAGCTATTTCCAGCGAATATATAATCATCCACCACATCCAAC
CATGTCTGTTGATGAGGTATTAGAAATGCTGCAGAGATTTAAAGACTCTACTATAAAGAGGGAACGAGAA
GTATTTAACTGTATGCTAAGGAACTTGTTTGAAGAATATCGTTTTTTTCCCCAGTATCCTGATAAAGAGT
TACATATAACAGCCTGCCTATTTGGTGGTATAATTGAGAAAGGACTGGTCACTTACATGGCACTAGGTCT
GGCTCTACGATATGTTCTTGAAGCCTTACGCAAGCCTTTTGGATCCAAAATGTATTATTTCGGGATTGCT
GCACTAGATAGATTTAAAAACAGATTGAAGGACTATCCCCAGTATTGTCAGCATTTGGCTTCTATCAGTC
ACTTTATGCAATTTCCACATCATTTACAGGAGTATATTGAGTATGGACAGCAGTCTAGAGATCCTCCTGT
GAAAATGCAAGGCTCTATCACAACCCCTGGAAGTATTGCACTGGCTCAGGCCCAGGCTCAGGCCCAGGTT
CCAGCAAAAGCTCCTCTTGCTGGTCAAGTTAGCACTATGGTAACCACCTCAACAACTACCACTGTTGCTA
AAACGGTTACGGTCACCAGGCCAACTGGAGTCAGCTTTAAGAAAGATGTGCCACCTTCTATTAATACTAC
AAATATAGATACGTTGCTTGTGGCCACAGATCAAACTGAGAGAATTGTGGAGCCCCCAGAAAATATCCAG
GGTAGTAGTGGTATGACACAAAAGGTTGAAGAGCTAAAGGAAACGGTGAAAGAAGAATTTATGCCTTGGG
TTTCACAGTATCTGGTTATGAAGGCAGTCAGTATTGAGCCAGCCGCTCATAGCCTGTATTCAAACTTCCT
TGACACGCTGAAGAATCCTGAATTTAACAAGATGGTTCTGAATGAGACCTACAGAAACATTAAAGTGCTC
CTGACCTCTGATAAAGCTGCAGCCAATTTCTCAGATCGTTCTTTGCTGAAGAACTTGGGACATTGGCTAG
GAATGATCACATTAGCTAAAAACAAACCCATCTTACACACTGACTTGGATGTGAAATCATTGCTGCTAGA
GGCTTATGTTAAAGGACAACAAGAATTGCTCTATGTAGTGCCCTTTGTTGCCAAAGTCTTAGAATCTAGC
ATTCGTAGTGTGGTTTTTAGGCCACCAAACCCTTGGACAATGGCAATTATGAATGTATTAGCTGAGCTAC
ATCAGGAGCATGACTTAAAGTTAAACTTGAAGTTTGAAATCGAGGTTCTCTGCAAGAACCTTGCATTAGA
CATCAATGAGCTAAAACCTGGAAACCTCCTAAAGGATAAAGATCGCCTGAAGAATTTAGATGAGCAACTC
TCTGCTCCAAAGAAAGATGTCAAGCAGCCAGAAGAACTCCCTCCCATCACAACCACAACAACTTCTACTA
CACCAGCTACCAACACCACTTGTACAGCCACGGTTCCACCACAGCCACAGTACAGCTACCACGACATCAA
TGTCTATTCCCTTGCGGGCTTGGCACCACACATTACTCTAAATCCAACAATTCCCTTGTTTCAGGCCCAT
CCACAGTTGAAGCAGTGTGTGCGTCAGGCAATTGAACGGGCTGTCCAGGAGCTGGTCCATCCTGTGGTGG
ATCGATCAATTAAGATTGCCATGACTACTTGTGAGCAAATAGTCAGGAAGGATTTTGCCCTGGATTCGGA
GGAATCTCGAATGCGAATAGCAGCTCATCACATGATGCGTAACTTGACAGCTGGAATGGCTATGATTACA
TGCAGGGAACCTTTGCTCATGAGCATATCTACCAACTTAAAAAACAGTTTTGCCTCAGCCCTTCGTACTG
CTTCCCCACAACAAAGAGAAATGATGGATCAGGCAGCTGCTCAATTAGCTCAGGACAATTGTGAGTTGGC
TTGCTGTTTTATTCAGAAGACTGCAGTAGAAAAAGCAGGCCCTGAGATGGACAAGAGATTAGCAACTGAA
TTTGAGCTGAGAAAACATGCTAGGCAAGAAGGACGCAGATACTGTGATCCTGTTGTTTTAACATATCAAG
CTGAACGGATGCCAGAGCAAATCAGGCTGAAAGTTGGTGGTGTGGACCCAAAGCAGTTGGCTGTTTACGA
AGAGTTTGCACGCAATGTTCCTGGCTTCTTACCTACAAATGACTTAAGTCAGCCCACGGGATTTTTAGCC
CAGCCCATGAAGCAAGCTTGGGCAACATAGCCGCGGGCCCGGGATCCACCGGATCTAGATAACTGATCAT
AATCAGCCATACCACATTTGTAGAGGTTTTACTTGCTTTAAAAAACCTCCCACACCTCCCCCTGAACCTG
AAACATAAAATGAATGCAATTGTTGTTGTTAACTTGTTTATTGCAGCTTATAATGGTTACAAATAAAGCA
ATAGCATCACAAATTTCACAAATAAAGCATTTTTTTCACTGCATTCTAGTTGTGGTTTGTCCAAACTCAT
CAATGTATCTTAACGCGTAAATTGTAAGCGTTAATATTTTGTTAAAATTCGCGTTAAATTTTTGTTAAAT
CAGCTCATTTTTTAACCAATAGGCCGAAATCGGCAAAATCCCTTATAAATCAAAAGAATAGACCGAGATA
GGGT
[37 nt withheld, positions 6585-6621]
AAAGAACGTGGACTCCAACGTCAAAGG
[49 nt withheld, positions 6649-6697]
T
[91 nt withheld, positions 6699-6789]
G
[124 nt withheld, positions 6791-6914]
CAGGTGGCACTTTTCGGGGAAATGTGCGCGGAACCCCTATTTGTTTATTTTTCTAAATACATTCAAATAT
GTATCCGCTCATGAGACAATAACCCTGATAAATGCTTCAATAATATTGAAAAAGGAAGAGTCCTGAGGCG
GAAAGAACCAGCTGTGGAATGTGTGTCAGTTAGGGTGTGGAAAGTCCCCAGGCTCCCCAGCAGGCAGAAG
TATGCAAAGCATGCATCTCAATTAGTCAGCAACCAGGTGTGGAAAGTCCCCAGGCTCCCCAGCAGGCAGA
AGTATGCAAAGCATGCATCTCAATTAGTCAGCAACCATAGTCCCGCCCCTAACTCCGCCCATCCCGCCCC
TAACTCCGCCCAGTTCCGCCCATTCTCCGCCCCATGGCTGACTAATTTTTTTTATTTATGCAGAGGCCGA
GGCCGCCTCGGCCTCTGAGCTATTCCAGAAGTAGTGAGGAGGCTTTTTTGGAGGCCTAGGCTTTTGCAAA
GATCGATCAAGAGACAGGATGAGGATCGTTTCGCATGATTGAACAAGATGGATTGCACGCAGGTTCTCCG
GCCGCTTGGGTGGAGAGGCTATTCGGCTATGACTGGGCACAACAGACAATCGGCTGCTCTGATGCCGCCG
TGTTCCGGCTGTCAGCGCAGGGGCGCCCGGTTCTTTTTGTCAAGACCGACCTGTCCGGTGCCCTGAATGA
ACTGCAAGACGAGGCAGCGCGGCTATCGTGGCTGGCCACGACGGGCGTTCCTTGCGCAGCTGTGCTCGAC
GTTGTCACTGAAGCGGGAAGGGACTGGCTGCTATTGGGCGAAGTGCCGGGGCAGGATCTCCTGTCATCTC
ACCTTGCTCCTGCCGAGAAAGTATCCATCATGGCTGATGCAATGCGGCGGCTGCATACGCTTGATCCGGC
TACCTGCCCATTCGACCACCAAGCGAAACATCGCATCGAGCGAGCACGTACTCGGATGGAAGCCGGTCTT
GTCGATCAGGATGATCTGGACGAAGAGCATCAGGGGCTCGCGCCAGCCGAACTGTTCGCCAGGCTCAAGG
CGAGCATGCCCGACGGCGAGGATCTCGTCGTGACCCATGGCGATGCCTGCTTGCCGAATATCATGGTGGA
AAATGGCCGCTTTTCTGGATTCATCGACTGTGGCCGGCTGGGTGTGGCGGACCGCTATCAGGACATAGCG
TTGGCTACCCGTGATATTGCTGAAGAGCTTGGCGGCGAATGGGCTGACCGCTTCCTCGTGCTTTACGGTA
TCGCCGCTCCCGATTCGCAGCGCATCGCCTTCTATCGCCTTCTTGACGAGTTCTTCTGAGCGGGACTCTG
GGGTTCGAAATGACCGACCAAGCGACGCCCAACCTGCCATCACGAGATTTCGATTCCACCGCCGCCTTCT
ATGAAAGGTTGGGCTTCGGAATCGTTTTCCGGGACGCCGGCTGGATGATCCTCCAGCGCGGGGATCTCAT
GCTGGAGTTCTTCGCCCACCCTAGGGGGAGGCTAACTGAAACACGGAAGGAGACAATACCGGAAGGAACC
CGCGCTATGACGGCAATAAAAAGACAGAATAAAACGCACGGTGTTGGGTCGTTTGTTCATAAACGCGGGG
TTCGGTCCCAGGGCTGGCACTCTGTCGATACCCCACCGAGACCCCATTGGGGCCAATACGCCCGCGTTTC
TTCCTTTTCCCCACCCCACCCCCCAAGTTCGGGTGAAGGCCCAGGGCTCGCAGCCAACGTCGGGGCGGCA
GGCCCTGCCATAGCCTCAGGTTACTCATATATACTTTAGATTGATTTAAAACTTCATTTTTAATTTAAAA
GGATCTAGGTGAAGATCCTTTTTGATAATCTCATGACCAAAATCCCTTAACGTGAGTTTTCGTTCCACTG
AGCGTCAGACCCCGTAGAAAAGATCAAAGGATCTTCTTGAGATCCTTTTTTTCTGCGCGTAATCTGCTGC
TTGCAAACAAAAAAACCACCGCTACCAGCGGTGGTTTGTTTGCCGGATCAAGAGCTACCAACTCTTTTTC
CGAAGGTAACTGGCTTCAGCAGAGCGCAGATACCAAATACTGTCCTTCTAGTGTAGCCGTAGTTAGGCCA
CCACTTCAAGAACTCTGTAGCACCGCCTACATACCTCGCTCTGCTAATCCTGTTACCAGTGGCTGCTGCC
AGTGGCGATAAGTCGTGTCTTACCGGGTTGGACTCAAGACGATAGTTACCGGATAAGGCGCAGCGGTCGG
GCTGAACGGGGGGTTCGTGCACACAGCCCAGCTTGGAGCGAACGACCTACACCGAACTGAGATACCTACA
GCGTGAGCTATGAGAAAGCGCCACGCTTCCCGAAGGGAGAAAGGCGGACAGGTATCCGGTAAGCGGCAGG
GTCGGAACAGGAGAGCGCACGAGGGAGCTTCCAGGGGGAAACGCCTGGTATCTTTATAGTCCTGTCGGGT
TTCGCCACCTCTGACTTGAGCGTCGATTTTTGTGATGCTCGTCAGGGGGGCGGAGCCTATGGAAAAACGC
CAGCAACGCGGCCTTTTTACGGTTCCTGGCCTTTTGCTGGCCTTTTGCTCACATGTTCTTTCCTGCGTTA
TCCCCTGATTCTGTGGATAACCGTATTACCGCCATGCAT
